>Addgene plasmid #149077 | pGBW-m4046342 | addgene full sequence | sequence record 298000 | Ginkgo NGS Result
GCGGCCGCTTGCTATATTGAAGTACGGATTAGAAGCCGCCGAGCGGGCGACAGCCCTCCGACGGAAGACT
CTCCTCCGTGCGTCCTCGTCTTCACCGGTCGCGTTCCTGAAACGCAGATGTGCCTCGCGCCGCACTGCTC
CGAACAATAAAGATTCTACAATACTAGCTTTTATGGTTATGAAGAGGAAAAATTGGCAGTAACCTGGCCC
CACAAACCTTCAAATTAACGAATCAAATTAACAACCATAGGATGATAATGCGATTAGTTTTTTAGCCTTA
TTTCTGGGGTAATTAATCAGCGAAGCGATGATTTTTGATCTATTAACAGATATATAAATGGAAAAGCTGC
ATAACCACTTTAACTAATACTTTCAACATTTTCAGTTTGTATTACTTCTTATTCAAATGTCATAAAAGTA
TCAACAAAAAATTGTTAATATACCTCTATACTTTAACGTCAAGGAGAAAAAACTATAATGGCCGAGAATG
TCACAGGCCTATTCAAGGATTGCTCGAAAGTGATCACCGGTTTACACCCTACGCAGGCTCCAACTCATTT
GTCCGTTGACACCAAGTTTAAGACTGAAGGATTGTGTGTTGACATACCAGGTATTCCCAAAGATATGACT
TACCGTAGGCTGATTTCTATGATGGGTTTCAAGATGAACTATCAAGTTAACGGTTACCCAAATATGTTTA
TCACCAGAGAAGAAGCTATTAGACACGTACGTGCATGGATCGGTTTCGATGTCGAAGGTTGTCATGCTAC
TAGAGAAGCGGTCGGTACAAACTTGCCATTACAACTTGGCTTTTCAACCGGTGTTAATTTGGTTGCTGTT
CCTACAGGGTATGTCGACACTCCAAACAACACGGATTTCTCTCGAGTGTCCGCCAAGCCACCACCTGGTG
ATCAATTCAAACACTTGATCCCGCTCATGTACAAGGGTTTGCCTTGGAACGTTGTCAGAATTAAAATAGT
ACAAATGTTATCTGATACTTTGAAGAATCTGAGTGACAGAGTTGTCTTCGTCCTTTGGGCTCACGGTTTT
GAGCTAACCAGCATGAAGTACTTTGTGAAGATTGGACCAGAACGGACTTGTTGCTTGTGTGACAGAAGAG
CCACTTGTTTCTCCACCGCTAGCGATACATATGCATGTTGGCATCATTCTATTGGTTTCGACTACGTTTA
CAACCCCTTTATGATCGACGTTCAACAGTGGGGTTTCACCGGTAATTTGCAATCGAACCACGACTTGTAT
TGTCAAGTTCACGGCAATGCTCACGTGGCTTCATGCGATGCTATTATGACAAGGTGTTTAGCCGTCCATG
AATGTTTCGTTAAAAGAGTAGACTGGACTATCGAATACCCAATTATCGGTGATGAACTCAAGATTAACGC
TGCCTGTAGAAAGGTCCAACATATGGTTGTAAAGGCAGCTCTATTAGCTGACAAATTTCCAGTTTTGCAC
GATATAGGGAATCCAAAGGCCATAAAGTGTGTTCCACAAGCTGACGTCGAATGGAAATTCTACGATGCGC
AACCCTGCTCTGATAAAGCTTATAAGATCGAGGAATTGTTTTACTCTTACGCTACCCACTCCGATAAGTT
CACTGACGGTGTGTGTCTTTTCTGGAACTGCAATGTTGATAGATATCCAGCAAACTCCATCGTTTGTAGA
TTCGACACGCGAGTCTTGAGCAACTTGAACTTACCAGGTTGTGATGGTGGTTCCTTGTACGTCAATAAAC
ATGCATTTCACACTCCCGCTTTCGACAAGTCTGCTTTTGTTAATTTAAAGCAATTGCCTTTTTTCTATTA
CTCTGATAGTCCATGCGAATCTCATGGTAAGCAAGTCGTTTCCGACATTGATTACGTACCACTGAAGTCA
GCCACCTGTATAACAAGATGTAACCTTGGAGGTGCTGTCTGCCGCCACCATGCTAACGAGTACAGACTAT
ACTTGGATGCCTATAACATGATGATTTCAGCCGGTTTCTCTTTATGGGTTTACAAGCAGTTTGACACTTA
CAACTTGTGGAACACCTTCACGCGTTTGCAACTCGTGCCGAGAGGTTCTTGGAGCCATCCGCAGTTTGAA
AAATAAACAGGCCCCTTTTCCTTTGTCGATATCATGTAATTAGTTATGTCACGCTTACATTCACGCCCTC
CTCCCACATCCGCTCTAACCGAAAAGGAAGGAGTTAGACAACCTGAAGTCTAGGTCCCTATTTATTTTTT
TTAATAGTTATGTTAGTATTAAGAACGTTATTTATATTTCAAATTTTTCTTTTTTTTCTGTACAAAGCGG
CCGCCGAACCACTAGTGCACTGCAGTACACGGTTTCCTTGAAATTTTTTTGATTCGGTAATCTCCGAACA
GAAGGAAGAACGAAGGAAGGAGCACAGACTTAGATTGGTATATATACGCATATGTAGTGTTGAAGAAACA
TGAAATTGCCCAGTATTCTTAACCCAACTGCACAGAACAAAAACGTGCAGGAAACGAAGATAAATCATGT
CGAAAGCTACATATAAGGAACGTGCTGCTACTCATCCTAGTCCTGTTGCTGCCAAGCTATTTAATATCAT
GCACGAAAAGCAAACAAACTTGTGTGCTTCATTGGATGTTCGTACCACCAAGGAATTACTGGAGTTAGTT
GAAGCATTAGGTCCCAAAATTTGTTTACTAAAAACACATGTGGATATCTTGACTGATTTTTCCATGGAGG
GCACAGTTAAGCCGCTAAAGGCATTATCCGCCAAGTACAATTTTTTACTCTTCGAGGACAGAAAATTTGC
TGACATTGGTAATACAGTCAAATTGCAGTACTCTGCGGGTGTATACAGAATAGCAGAATGGGCAGACATT
ACGAATGCACACGGTGTGGTGGGCCCAGGTATTGTTAGCGGTTTGAAGCAGGCGGCAGAAGAAGTAACAA
AGGAACCTAGAGGCCTTTTGATGTTAGCAGAATTGTCATGCAAGGGCTCCCTATCTACTGGAGAATATAC
TAAGGGTACTGTTGACATTGCGAAGAGCGACAAAGATTTTGTTATCGGCTTTATTGCTCAAAGAGACATG
GGTGGAAGAGATGAAGGTTACGATTGGTTGATTATGACACCCGGTGTGGGTTTAGATGACAAGGGAGATG
CATTGGGTCAACAGTATAGAACCGTGGATGATGTGGTTTCTACAGGATCTGACATTATTATTGTTGGAAG
AGGACTATTTGCAAAGGGAAGGGATGCTAAGGTAGAGGGTGAACGTTACAGAAAAGCAGGCTGGGAAGCA
TATTTGAGAAGATGCGGCCAGCAAAACTAAAAAACTGTATTATAAGTAAATGCATGTATACTAAACTCAC
AAATTAGAGCTTCAATTTAATTATATCAGTTATTACCCGAGTAACGAAGCATCTGTGCTTCATTTTGTAG
AACAAAAATGCAACGCGAGAGCGCTAATTTTTCAAACAAAGAATCTGAGCTGCATTTTTACAGAACAGAA
ATGCAACGCGAAAGCGCTATTTTACCAACGAAGAATCTGTGCTTCATTTTTGTAAAACAAAAATGCAACG
CGAGAGCGCTAATTTTTCAAACAAAGAATCTGAGCTGCATTTTTACAGAACAGAAATGCAACGCGAGAGC
GCTATTTTACCAACAAAGAATCTATACTTCTTTTTTGTTCTACAAAAATGCATCCCGAGAGCGCTATTTT
TCTAACAAAGCATCTTAGATTACTTTTTTTCTCCTTTGTGCGCTCTATAATGCAGTCTCTTGATAACTTT
TTGCACTGTAGGTCCGTTAAGGTTAGAAGAAGGCTACTTTGGTGTCTATTTTCTCTTCCATAAAAAAAGC
CTGACTCCACTTCCCGCGTTTACTGATTACTAGCGAAGCTGCGGGTGCATTTTTTCAAGATAAAGGCATC
CCCGATTATATTCTATACCGATGTGGATTGCGCATACTTTGTGAACAGAAAGTGATAGCGTTGATGATTC
TTCATTGGTCAGAAAATTATGAACGGTTTCTTCTATTTTGTCTCTATATACTACGTATAGGAAATGTTTA
CATTTTCGTATTGTTTTCGATTCACTCTATGAATAGTTCTTACTACAATTTTTTTGTCTAAAGAGTAATA
CTAGAGATAAACATAAAAAATGTAGAGGTCGAGTTTAGATGCAAGTTCAAGGAGCGAAAGGTGGATGGGT
AGGTTATATAGGGATATAGCACAGAGATATATAGCAAAGAGATACTTTTGAGCAATGTTTGTGGAAGCGG
TATTCGCAATATTTTAGTAGCTCGTTACAGTCCGGTGCGTTTTTGGTTTTTTGAAAGTGCGTCATCAGAG
CGCTTTTGGTTTTCAAAAGCGCTCTGAAGTTCCTATACTTTCTAGCTAGAGAATAGGAACTTCCCGAGCG
GCCGCGTGTTACAAGCTTGACTCCAGCGTAACTGGACTGCAATCAACTCACTGGCTCACCTTCACGGGTG
GGCCTTTCTTCGGTAGAAAATCAAAGGATCTTCTTGAGATCCTTTTTTTCTGCGCGTAATCTGCTGCTTG
CAAACAAAAAAACCACCGCTACCAGCGGTGGTTTGTTTGCCGGATCAAGAGCTACCAACTCTTTTTCCGA
GGTAACTGGCTTCAGCAGAGCGCAGATACCAAATACTGTTCTTCTAGTGTAGCCGTAGTTAGGCCACCAC
TTCAAGAACTCTGTAGCACCGCCTACATACCTCGCTCTGCTAATCCTGTTACCAGTGGCTGCTGCCAGTG
GCGATAAGTCGTGTCTTACCGGGTTGGACTCAAGACGATAGTTACCGGATAAGGCGCAGCGGTCGGGCTG
AACGGGGGGTTCGTGCACACAGCCCAGCTTGGAGCGAACGACCTACACCGAACTGAGATACCTACAGCGT
GAGCTATGAGAAAGCGCCACGCTTCCCGAAGGGAGAAAGGCGGACAGGTATCCGGTAAGCGGCAGGGTCG
GAACAGGAGAGCGCACGAGGGAGCTTCCAGGGGTAAACGCCTGGTATCTTTATAGTCCTGTCGGGTTTCG
CCACCTCTGACTTGAGCATCGATTTTTGTGATGCTCGTCAGGGGGGCGGAGCCTATGGAAAAACGCCAGC
AACGCAGAAAGGCCCACCCGAAGGTGAGCCAGGTGATTACATTTGGGCCCTCATCAGAGGTTTTCACCGT
CATCACCGAAACGCGCGAGGCAGCTGCGGTAAAGCTCATCAGCGTGGTCGTGAAGCGATTCACAGATGTC
TGCCTGTTCATCCGCGTCCAGCTCGTTGAGTTTCTCCAGAAGCGTTAATGTCTGGCTTCTGATAAAGCGG
GCCATGTTAAGGGCGGTTTTTTCCTGTTTGGTCACTTACCAATGCTTAATCAGTGAGGCACCTATCTCAG
CGATCTGTCTATTTCGTTCATCCATAGTTGCCTGACTCCCCGTCGTGTAGATAACTACGATGCGGGAGGG
CTTACCATCTGGCCCCAGTGCTGCAATGATACCGCGAGACCCACGCTCACCGGCTCCAGATTTATCAGCA
ATAAACCAGCCAGCCGGGAGGGCCGAGCGCAGAAGTGATCCTGCAACTTTATCCGCCTCCATCCAGTCTA
TTAATTGTTGCCGGGAAGCTAGAGTAAGTAGTTCGCCAGTTAATAGTTTGCGCAACGTTGTTGCCATTGC
TACAGGCATCGTGGTGTCACGCTCGTCGTTTGGTATGGCTTCATTCAGCTCCGGTTCCCAACGATCAAGG
CGAGTTACATGATCCCCCATGTTGTGCAAAAAAGCGGTTAGCTCCTTCGGTCCTCCGATCGTTGCCAGAA
GTAAGTTGGCCGCAGTGTTATCACTCATGGTTATGGCAGCACTGCATAATTCTCTTACTGTCATGCCATC
CGTGAGATGCTTTTCTGTGACTGGTGAGTACTCAACCAAGTCATTCTGAGAATAGTGTATGCGGCGACCG
AGTTGCTCTTGCCCGGCGTCAATACGGGATAATACCGCGCCACATAGCAGAACTTTAAAAGTGCTCATCA
TTGGAAAACGTTCTTCGGGGCGTAAACTCTCAAGGATCTTACCGCTGTTGAGATCCAGTTCGATGTAACC
CACTCGTGCACCCAACTGATCTTCAGCATCTTTTACTTTCACCAGCGTTTCTGGGTGAGCAAAAACAGGA
AGGCAAAATGCCGCAAAAAAGGGAATAAGGGCGACACGGAAATGTTGAATACTCATTTTAGCTTCCTTAG
CTCCTGAAAATCTCGATAACTCAAAAAATACGCCCGGTAGTGATCTTATTTCATTATGGTGAAAGTTGGA
ACCTCTTACGTGCCGATCAAGTCAAAAGCCTCCGGTCGGAGGCTTTTGACTTTCTGCTATGGAGGTCAGG
TATGATTTAAATGGTCAGTTAGA
Features (pLannotate 1.2.2; 13 found; start..end, strand, type, name):
     25..466     +  promoter       GAL1 promoter: S. cerevisiae GAL1; inducible promoter, regulated by Gal4
    457..2061    +  CDS            rep (fragment): R1AB_SARS2 - Experimental evidence at protein level: Swiss-Prot protein existence level 1. [2'-O-methyltransferase]: Methyltransferase that mediates mRNA cap 2'-O-ribose methylation to the 5'-cap structure of viral mRNAs. N7-methyl guanosine cap is a prerequisite for binding of nsp16. Therefore plays an essential role in viral mRNAs cap methylation which is essential to evade immune system. From Severe acute respiratory syndrome coronavirus 2 (2019-nCoV) (SARS-CoV-2).
   2132..2304    +  terminator     CYC1 terminator (fragment): S. cerevisiae CYC1; transcription terminator for CYC1
   2340..2516    +  promoter       URA3 promoter (fragment): S. cerevisiae URA3
   2517..3320    +  CDS            URA3: orotidine-5'-phosphate decarboxylase, required for uracil biosynthesis; S. cerevisiae URA3; yeast auxotrophic marker, counterselectable with 5-fluoroorotic acid (5-FOA)
   3403..4385    -  rep_origin     2μ ori: yeast 2μ plasmid origin of replication
   4463..4492    +  terminator     T3Te terminator: phage T3 early transcription terminator
   4514..5101    +  rep_origin     ori: high-copy-number ColE1/pMB1/pBR322/pUC origin of replication
   5113..5140    -  terminator     T7Te terminator: phage T7 early transcription terminator
   5164..5355    -  CDS            rop: Rop protein, which maintains plasmids at low copy number; rop
   5356..6216    -  CDS            AmpR: β-lactamase; bla; confers resistance to ampicillin, carbenicillin, and related antibiotics
   6217..6319    -  promoter       cat promoter: promoter of the E. coli cat gene encoding chloramphenicol acetyltransferase
   6320..6351    -  terminator     tonB terminator: bidirectional E. coli tonB-P14 transcription terminator
