[The description below was written by a language model from this plasmid's Addgene catalogue record and pLannotate feature annotations shown in this document.]
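Description:
pGBW-m4046342 is an episomal yeast expression plasmid for producing the SARS-CoV-2 3'-to-5' exonuclease, a mature cleavage product of the ORF1ab replicase polyprotein, in Saccharomyces cerevisiae. It is a shuttle vector. In E. coli it replicates from a high-copy ColE1/pUC-type origin and is selected with ampicillin through a β-lactamase gene that the annotation places downstream of a cat promoter. In yeast it is maintained at multiple copies by the 2μ origin and selected by uracil prototrophy through a URA3 cassette, which can also be counterselected with 5-FOA. Short phage T3 and T7 early terminators and a tonB terminator flank the bacterial modules, presumably insulating them from read-through transcription. A rop annotation also appears next to AmpR, although the catalogue lists the plasmid as high copy.

The payload is a synthetic coding sequence of about 1.6 kb, recoded for S. cerevisiae codon usage. It sits between the galactose-inducible, Gal4-regulated GAL1 promoter and a CYC1 terminator, so expression can be switched on by the carbon source. The backbone supplies a C-terminal thrombin-cleavable Strep-tag II, allowing affinity purification followed by tag removal. The automated annotation labels the open reading frame only as a fragment of the SARS-CoV-2 replicase polyprotein, and its accompanying text describes the 2'-O-methyltransferase. This is generic polyprotein text rather than a description of this insert, which the catalogue identifies as the exonuclease.

The full sequence derives from the depositor's NGS quality control, which may not cover the whole plasmid. At 6,393 nt, it is also somewhat longer than the sum of the listed backbone and insert sizes. The construct suits inducible production and purification of the viral exonuclease for biochemical or structural studies.
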