Addgene plasmid #149077: pGBW-m4046342
Purpose: Yeast Expression plasmid for SARS-CoV-2 3'-to-5' exonuclease
Depositing lab: Ginkgo Bioworks & Benjie Chen. Depositing organization: Ginkgo Bioworks.
Backbone
  Vector backbone: AmpR; 2u URA3
  Backbone size w/o insert (bp): 4078
  Vector type: Yeast Expression
  Selectable markers: URA3
Growth in bacteria
  Bacterial resistance: Ampicillin, 100 μg/mL
  Growth temperature: 37°C
  Growth strain: DH5alpha
  Copy number: High Copy
Gene/Insert
  Gene/Insert name: SARS-CoV-2 3'-to-5' exonuclease
  Species: S. cerevisiae (budding yeast); Severe acute respiratory syndrome coronavirus 2
  Insert size (bp): 1580
  Mutation: Saccharomyces cerevisiae recode 1
  Entrez Gene: ORF1ab (a.k.a. GU280_gp01)
  Promoter: pGAL1
  Tag / fusion protein: Cleavable thrombin;StrepII (C terminal on backbone)
  Cloning method: Unknown
Resource information
  A portion of this plasmid was derived from a plasmid made by: GinkgoBioworks
Depositor comments: NCBI Reference Sequence: YP_009725309.1. Created by gene synthesis with Not1 site. NGS used for QC was performed by Ginkgo and may not fully cover the entire plasmid.
How to cite: pGBW-m4046342 was a gift from Ginkgo Bioworks & Benjie Chen (Addgene plasmid # 149077 ; http://n2t.net/addgene:149077 ; RRID:Addgene_149077)
